>Addgene plasmid #195930 | L1P32 | addgene full sequence | sequence record 386959 | Addgene NGS Result
TGGCAGGATATATTGTGGTGTAACGTTATCAGCTTGCATGCCGGTCGATCTAGTAACATAGATGACACCG
CGCGCGATAATTTATCCTAGTTTGCGCGCTATATTTTGTTTTCTATCGCGTATTAAATGTATAATTGCGG
GACTCTAATCATAAAAACCCATCTCATAAATAACGTCATGCATTACATGTTAATTATTACATGCTTAACG
TAATTCAACAGAAATTATATGATAATCATCGCAAGACCGGCAACAGGATTCAATCTTAAGAAACTTTATT
GCCAAATGTTTGAACGATCTGCTTGACTCTAGCTAGAGTCCGAACCCCAGAGTCCCGCTCAGAAGAACTC
GTCAAGAAGGCGATAGAAGGCGATGCGCTGCGAATCGGGAGCGGCGATACCGTAAAGCACGAGGAAGCGG
TCAGCCCATTCGCCGCCAAGCTCTTCAGCAATATCACGGGTAGCCAACGCTATGTCCTGATAGCGGTCCG
CCACACCCAGCCGGCCACAGTCGATGAATCCAGAAAAGCGGCCATTTTCCACCATGATATTCGGCAAGCA
GGCATCGCCGTGGGTCACGACGAGATCCTCGCCGTCGGGCATCCGCGCCTTGAGCCTGGCGAACAGTTCG
GCTGGCGCGAGCCCCTGATGCTCTTCGTCCAGATCATCCTGATCGACAAGACCGGCTTCCATCCGAGTAC
GTGCTCGCTCGATGCGATGTTTCGCTTGGTGGTCGAATGGGCAGGTAGCCGGATCAAGCGTATGCAGCCG
CCGCATTGCATCAGCCATGATGGATACTTTCTCGGCAGGAGCAAGGTGAGATGACAGGAGATCCTGCCCC
GGCACTTCGCCCAATAGCAGCCAGTCCCTTCCCGCTTCAGTGACAACGTCGAGCACAGCTGCGCAAGGAA
CGCCCGTCGTGGCCAGCCACGATAGCCGCGCTGCCTCGTCTTGGAGTTCATTCAGGGCACCGGACAGGTC
GGTCTTGACAAAAAGAACCGGGCGCCCCTGCGCTGACAGCCGGAACACGGCGGCATCAGAGCAGCCGATT
GTCTGTTGTGCCCAGTCATAGCCGAATAGCCTCTCCACCCAAGCGGCCGGAGAACCTGCGTGCAATCCAT
CTTGTTCAATCATGCCTCGATCGAGTTGAGAGTGAATATGAGACTCTAATTGGATACCGAGGGGAATTTA
TGGAACGTCAGTGGAGCATTTTTGACAAGAAATATTTGCTAGCTGATAGTGACCTTAGGCGACTTTTGAA
CGCGCAATAATGGTTTCTGACGTATGTGCTTAGCTCATTAAACTCCAGAAACCCGCGGCTCAGTGGCTCC
TTCAACGTTGCGGTTCTGTCAGTTCCAAACGTAAAACGGCTTGTCCCGCGTCATCGGCGGGGGTCATAAC
GTGACTCCCTTAATTCTCCGCTCATGATCGATAACATTAACGCTTACAATTTCCATTCGCCATTCAGGCT
GCGCAACTGTTGGGAAGGGCGATCGGTGCGGGCCTCTTCGCTATTACGCCAGCTGGCGAAAGGGGGATGT
GCTGCAAGGCGATTAAGTTGGGTAACGCCAGGGTTTTCCCAGTCACGACGTTGTAAAACGACGGCCAGTG
AGCGCGCGTAATACGACTCACTATAGGGCGGAGCGATTGATGCATGTTGTCAATCAATTGGCAAGTCATA
AAATGCATTAAAAAATATTTTCATACTCAACTACAAATCCATGAGTATAACTATAATTATAAAGCAATGA
TTAGAATCTGACAAGGATTCTGGAAAATTACATAAAGGAAAGTTCATAAATGTCTAAAACACAAGAGGAC
ATACTTGTATTCAGTAACATTTGCAGCTTTTCTAGGTCTGAAAATATATTTGTTGCCTAGTGAATAAGCA
TAATGGTACAACTACAAGTGTTTTACTCCTCATATTAACTTCGGTCATTAGAGGCCACGATTTGACACAT
TTTTACTCAAAACAAAATGTTTGCATATCTCTTATATTTTCAAATTCAACACACAACAAATAAGAGAAAA
AACAAATAATATTAATTTGAGAATGAACAAAAGGACCATATCATTCATTAACTCTTCTCCATCCATTTCC
ATTTCACAGTTCGATAGCGAAAACCGAATAAAAAACACAGTAAATTACAAGCACAACAAATGGTACAAGA
AAAACATGTTTCCCAATGCCATAATACTCGAACTCAGTAGGATTCTGGTGTGTGCGCAATGAAACTGATG
CATTGAACTTGACGAACGTTGTCGAAACCGATGATACGAACGAAAGCTCAAGCTTACTTGTACAGCTCGT
CCATGCCGCCGGTGGAGTGGCGGCCCTCGGAGCGTTCGTACTGTTCCACCACGGTGTAGTCCTCGTTGTG
GGAGGTGATGTCCAACTTGCGGTCGACGTTGTAGGCGCCGGGCATCTGCACGGGCTTCTTGGCCTTGTAG
GTGGTCTTGAAGTCCGCCAGGTAGCGGCCGCCGTCCTTCAGGCGCAGGGCCATCTTAATGTCGCCCTTCA
GCACGCCGTCCTCGGGGTACAACCGCTCGGTGGACGCTTCCCAGCCCATTGTCTTCTTCTGCATTACGGG
GCCGTCAGGAGGGAAGTTGGTGCCGCGGAGCTTCACCTTGTAGATCAGGGTGCCGTCCTCCAGGGAGGTG
TCCTGGGTCACGGTCACGGCGCCGCCGTCCTCGAAGTTCATCACGCGCTCCCACTTGAAGCCCTCGGGGA
AGGACTGCTTATAGTAGTCGGGGATGTCGGCGGGGTGCTTGGTGAAGGCCCTGGAGCCGTACATGAACTG
AGGGGACAGGATGTCCCAGGAGAAGGGCAGGGGGCCACCCTTGGTCACCTTCAGCTTGGCGGTCTGGGTG
CCCTCGTAGGGGCGGCCCTCGCCCTCGCCCTCGATCTCGAACTCGTGGCCGTTCATGGAGCCCTCCATGT
GCACCTTGAACCGCATGAACTCCTTGATCACTGCCTCGCCCTTGCTCACACCACTACCACTTCCGACTTT
CCTCTTCTTCTTTGGCATTGTTTACTATGCGAGTTTTTATTTCGTTTATTTCAATTAAGGTAACTAAAAA
ACTCCTTTGGAGCTCAACAACAAACTTTCCATTCACCCATTTATGGATACACAGTCTAGCTCAACAGAGC
TTTTAACCCAAATTGGTACAATAGAATACAACTTTAGATCATAATTCTCAAAAGAAAGAGATTCCTTAGC
TATTCTATCTGCCACTCCATTTCCTTCTCGGCTTGTATGCACAAGCATAAAATCCTCAAACTTGCTAAGT
AGATACTTTATGTCTTGGATAATTGGATTGAGACTTGACAAGCATAACTTTCATGTAACCAAAGACACAA
GTTGCTGAGAATCCACCTCAAAAATGATCTTCCTATAATTGAATCGGGATAATGACAGCACAGCCCATCT
AAGAGCCTCCACTTCTACTTCCAGCACGCTTCTTACTTTTACCACAGCTCTTGCACCTAACCATAACACC
TTCCCTGTATGATCGCGAAGCACCCACCCTAAGCCACATTTTAATCCTTCTGTTGGCCATGCCCCATCAA
AGTTGCACTTAACCCAAGATTGTGGTGGAGCTTCCCATGTTTCTCGTCTGTCCCGACGGTGTTGTGGTTG
GTGCTTTCCTTACATTCTGAGCCTCTTTCCTTCTAATCCACTCATCTGCATCTTCTTGTGTCCTTACTAA
TACCTCATTGGTTCCAAATTCCCTCCCTTTAAGCACCAGCTCGTTTCTGTTCTTCCACAGCCTCCCAAGT
ATCCAAGGGACTAAAGCCTCCACATTCTTCAGATCAGGATATTCTTGTTTAAGATGTTGAACTCTATGGA
GGTTTGTATGAACTGATGATCTAGGACCGGATAAGTTCCCTTCTTCATAGCGAACTTATTCAAAGAATGT
TTTGTGTATCATTCTTGTTACATTGTTATTAATGAAAAAATATTATTGGTCATTGGACTGAACACGAGTG
TTAAATATGGACCAGGCCCCAAATAAGATCCATTGATATATGAATTAAATAACAAGAATAAATCGAGTCA
CCAAACCACTTGCCTTTTTTAACGAGACTTGTTCACCAACTTGATACAAAAGTCATTATCCTATGCAAAT
CAATAATCATACAAAAATATCCAATAACACTAAAAAATTAAAAGAAATGGATAATTTCACAATATGTTAT
ACGATAAAGAAGTTACTTTTCCAAGAAATTCACTGATTTTATAAGCCCACTTGCATTAGATAAATGGCAA
AAAAAAACAAAAAGGAAAAGAAATAAAGCACGAAGAATTCTAGAAAATACGAAATACGCTTCAATGCAGT
GGGACCCACGGTTCAATTATTGCCAATTTTCAGCTCCACCGTATATTTAAAAAATAAAACGATAATGCTA
AAAAAATATAAATCGTAACGATCGTTAAATCTCAACGGCTGGATCTTATGACGACCGTTAGAAATTGTGG
TTGTCGACGAGTCAGTAATAAACGGCGTCAAAGTGGTTGCAGCCGGCACACACGAGTCGTGTTTATCAAC
TCAAAGCACAAATACTTTTCCTCAACCTAAAAATAAGGCAATTAGCCAAAAACAACTTTGCGTGTAAACA
ACGCTCAATACACGTGTCATTTTATTATTAGCTATTGCTTCACCGCCTTAGCTTTCTCGTGACCTAGTCG
TCCTCGTCTTTTCTTCTTCTTCTTCTATAAAACAATACCCAAAGAGCTCTTCTTCTTCACAATTCAGATT
TCAATTTCTCAAAATCTTAAAAACTTTCTCTCAATTCTCTCTACCGTGATCAAGGTAAATTTCTGTGTTC
CTTATTCTCTCAAAATCTTCGATTTTGTTTTCGTTCGATCCCAATTTCGTATATGTTCTTTGGTTTAGAT
TCTGTTAATCTTAGATCGAAGACGATTTTCTGGGTTTGATCGTTAGATATCATCTTAATTCTCGATTAGG
GTTTCATAGATATCATCCGATTTGTTCAAATAATTTGAGTTTTGTCGAATAATTACTCTTCGATTTGTGA
TTTCTATCTAGATCTGGTGTTAGTTTCTAGTTTGTGCGATCGAATTTGTCGATTAATCTGAGTTTTTCTG
ATTAACAGTACTGCAAAAAAAGCAAAAAGCATTTACCTTGATTGAGATGTTAATTGTGTTGGCATACCTA
AACAATGCCAAAGAAGAAGAGGAAAGTCGGAAGTGGTAGTGGTATGGTGAGCAAGGGCGAGGAGCTGTTC
ACCGGGGTGGTGCCCATCCTGGTCGAGCTGGACGGCGACGTAAACGGCCACAAGTTCAGCGTGTCCGGCG
AGGGCGAGGGCGATGCCACCTACGGCAAGCTGACCCTGAAGTTCATCTGCACCACCGGCAAGCTGCCCGT
GCCCTGGCCCACCCTCGTGACCACCCTGTCCTGGGGCGTGCAGTGCTTCGCCCGCTACCCCGACCACATG
AAGCAGCACGACTTCTTCAAGTCCGCCATGCCCGAAGGCTACGTCCAGGAGCGCACCATCTTCTTCAAGG
ACGACGGCAACTACAAGACCCGCGCCGAGGTGAAGTTCGAGGGCGACACCCTGGTGAACCGCATCGAGCT
GAAGGGCATCGACTTCAAGGAGGACGGCAACATCCTGGGGCACAAGCTGGAGTACAACTACATCAGCGAC
AACGTCTATATCACCGCCGACAAGCAGAAGAACGGCATCAAGGCCAACTTCAAGATCCGCCACAACATCG
AGGACGGCGGCGTGCAGCTCGCCGACCACTACCAGCAGAACACCCCCATCGGCGACGGCCCCGTGCTGCT
GCCCGACAACCACTACCTGAGCACCCAGTCCAAGCTGAGCAAAGACCCCAACGAGAAGCGCGATCACATG
GTCCTGCTGGAGTTCGTGACCGCCGCCGGGATCACTCTCGGCATGGACGAGCTGTACAAGTAATAAATCT
CGTCTCTGTTATGCTTAAGAAGTTCAATGTTTCGTTTCATGTAAAACTTTGGTGGTTTGTGTTTTGGGGC
CTTGTATAATCCCTGATGAATAAGTGTTCTACTATGTTTCCGTTCCTGTTATCTCTTTCTTTCTAATGAC
AAGTCGAACTTCTTCTTTATCATCGCTTCGTTTTTATTATCTGTGCTTCTTTTGTTTAATACGCCTGCAA
AGTGACTCGACTCTGTTTAGTGCAGTTCTGCGAAACTTGTAAATAGTCCAATTGTTGGCCTCTAGTAATA
GATGTAGCGAAAGTGTTGAGCTGTTGGGTTCTAAGGATGGCTTGAACATGTTAATCTTTTAGGTTCTGAG
TATGATGAACATTCGTTGTTGCTAAGAAATGCCTGTAATGTCCCACAAATGTAGAAAATGGTTCGTACCT
TTGTCCAAGCATTGATATGTCTGATGAGAGGAAACTGCAAGATACTGAGCTTGGTTTAACGAAGGAGAGG
CAGTTTCTTCCTTCCAAAGCATTTCATTTGACAATGCCTTGATCATCTTAAGTAGAGTTTCTGTTGTGGA
AAGTTTGAAACTTTGAAGAAACGACTCTCAAGTAAATTGATGATCACAAGTGAAAGTGTATGTTCGCTGC
CACAGAATCAGGGGATAACGCAGGAAAGAACATGAAGGCCTTGACAGGATATATTGGCGGGTAAACTAAG
TCGCTGTATGTGTTTGTTTGAGATCTAATTCCGGGGATCGGAAATCCAGAAGCCCGAGAGGTTGCCGCCT
TTCGGGCTTTTTCTTTTTCAAAAAAAAAAATTTATAAAACGATCTGTTGCGGCCGGCCGCCGGGTTGTGG
GCAAAGGCGCTCGACGGTGGGCAACCGCTTGCGGTTGTCCACGGGCGGAGCCGGTGCGCGTAGCGCATTG
TCCACAAGCCAAGGGCGACCAATAATTGATATATATATTCATAATTGAAAAGCTAATTGAACATACTACT
TGCTGTAACTACTTGCCGGAGCGAGGGGTGTTTGCAAGCTGTTGATCTGAAAGGGCTATTAGCGTTCTCA
CGTGCCTTTTTGATTAGCGATTTCACGTGACCTTATTAGCGATTTCACGTACTCCGATTAGCGATTTCAC
GTACCCTGATTAGCGATTTCACGTGGATAGTTTTTGGAGCGGGCCGGAAAGCCCCGTGAATCAAGGCTTT
GCGGGGCATTAGCGGTTTCACGTGGATAACTACCCTCTATCCACAGGCTTCCGGGGATAAAAAAGCCCGC
TCGACGGCGGGCTGTTGGATGGGGATCGCCTGAATCGCCCCATCATCCAGCCAGAAAGTGAGGGAGCCAC
GGTTGATGAGAGCTTTGTTGTAGGTGGACCAGTTGGTGATTTTGAACTTTTGCTTTGCCACGGAACGGTC
TGCGTTGTCGGGAAGATGCGTGATCTGATCCTTCAACTCAGCAAAAGTTCGATTTATTCAACAAAGCCAC
GTTGTGGCTCAAAATCTCTGATGTTACATTGCACAAGATAAAAATATATCATCATGAACAATAAAACTGT
CTGCTTACATAAACAGTAATACAAGGGGTGTTATGAGCCATATTCAACGGGAAACGTCTTGCTCAAGGCC
GCGATTAAATTCCAACATGGATGCTGATTTATATGGGTATAAATGGGCTCGCGATAATGTCGGGCAATCA
GGTGCGACAATCTACCGATTGTATGGGAAGCCCGATGCGCCAGAGTTGTTTCTGAAACATGGCAAAGGTA
GCGTTGCCAATGATGTTACAGATGAGATGGTCAGACTAAACTGGCTGACGGAATTTATGCCTCTTCCGAC
CATCAAGCATTTTATCCGTACTCCTGATGATGCATGGTTACTCACCACTGCGATCCCAGGGAAAACAGCA
TTCCAGGTATTAGAAGAATATCCTGATTCAGGTGAAAATATTGTTGATGCGCTGGCAGTGTTCCTGCGCC
GGTTGCATTCGATTCCTGTTTGTAATTGTCCTTTTAACAGCGATCGCGTATTTCGTCTCGCTCAGGCGCA
ATCACGAATGAATAACGGTTTGGTTGATGCGAGTGATTTTGATGACGAGCGTAATGGCTGGCCTGTTGAA
CAAGTCTGGAAAGAAATGCATAAACTTTTGCCATTCTCACCGGATTCAGTCGTCACTCATGGTGATTTCT
CACTTGATAACCTTATTTTTGACGAGGGGAAATTAATAGGTTGTATTGATGTTGGACGAGTCGGAATCGC
AGACCGATACCAGGATCTTGCCATCCTATGGAACTGCCTCGGTGAGTTTTCTCCTTCATTACAGAAACGG
CTTTTTCAAAAATATGGTATTGATAATCCTGATATGAATAAATTGCAGTTTCATTTGATGCTCGATGAGT
TTTTCTAATCAGAATTGGTTAATTGGTTGTAACCATGACCAAAATCCCTTAACGTGAGTTTTCGTTCCAC
TGAGCGTCAGACCCCGTAGAAAAGATCAAAGGATCTTCTTGAGATCCTTTTTTTCTGCGCGTAATCTGCT
GCTTGCAAACAAAAAAACCACCGCTACCAGCGGTGGTTTGTTTGCCGGATCAAGAGCTACCAACTCTTTT
TCCGAAGGTAACTGGCTTCAGCAGAGCGCAGATACCAAATACTGTTCTTCTAGTGTAGCCGTAGTTAGGC
CACCACTTCAAGAACTCTGTAGCACCGCCTACATACCTCGCTCTGCTAATCCTGTTACCAGTGGCTGCTG
CCAGTGGCGATAAGTCGTGTCTTACCGGGTTGGACTCAAGACGATAGTTACCGGATAAGGCGCAGCGGTC
GGGCTGAACGGGGGGTTCGTGCACACAGCCCAGCTTGGAGCGAACGACCTACACCGAACTGAGATACCTA
CAGCGTGAGCTATGAGAAAGCGCCACGCTTCCCGAAGGGAGAAAGGCGGACAGGTATCCGGTAAGCGGCA
GGGTCGGAACAGGAGAGCGCACGAGGGAGCTTCCAGGGGGAAACGCCTGGTATCTTTATAGTCCTGTCGG
GTTTCGCCACCTCTGACTTGAGCGTCGATTTTTGTGATGCTCGTCAGGGGGGCGGAGCCTATGGAAAAAC
GCCAGCAACGCGGCCTTTTTACGGTTCCTGGCCTTTTGCTGGCCTTTTGCTCACATGAGATCT
Features (pLannotate 1.2.2; 14 found; start..end, strand, type, name):
      1..23      +  misc_feature   LB T-DNA repeat: left border repeat from nopaline C58 T-DNA (truncated)
     47..299     -  terminator     NOS terminator: nopaline synthase terminator and poly(A) signal
    342..1133    -  CDS            neo: KKA2_KLEPN - Also known as kan, nptII. Experimental evidence at protein level: Swiss-Prot protein existence level 1. Resistance to kanamycin, neomycin, paromomycin, ribostamycin, butirosin and gentamicin B. From Klebsiella pneumoniae.
   1167..1346    -  promoter       NOS promoter: nopaline synthase promoter
   1456..1611    -  CDS            lacZα (fragment): LacZα fragment of β-galactosidase; lacZ fragment
   1619..1637    +  promoter       T7 promoter: promoter for bacteriophage T7 RNA polymerase
   1647..2288    -  terminator     E9 terminator: terminator and polyadenylation signal from the pea rbcS-E9 gene
   2297..2989    -  CDS            mScarlet: mScarlet is a basic (constitutively fluorescent) red fluorescent protein published in 2016, derived from synthetic construct. It has moderate acid sensitivity.
   5224..5943    +  CDS            mTurquoise: enhanced monomeric variant of CFP (Goedhart et al., 2010) mammalian codon-optimized
   6622..6646    +  misc_feature   RB T-DNA repeat: right border repeat from nopaline C58 T-DNA
   6797..7232    -  rep_origin     pSa ori: origin of replication from bacterial plasmid pSa
   7237..7338    -  CDS            TRA2_ECOLX (fragment): Protein predicted: Swiss-Prot protein existence level 4. Required for transposition of transposon Tn903. From Escherichia coli.
   7523..8338    +  CDS            KanR: aminoglycoside phosphotransferase; aph(3')-Ia; confers resistance to kanamycin in bacteria or G418 (Geneticin®) in eukaryotes
   8439..9027    +  rep_origin     ori: high-copy-number ColE1/pMB1/pBR322/pUC origin of replication
