>Addgene plasmid #195930 | L1P32 | addgene full sequence | sequence record 402563 | Addgene Partial NGS Result
ACCACAGAATCAGGGGATAACGCAGGAAAGAACATGAAGGCCTTGACAGGATATATTGGCGGGTAAACTA
AGTCGCTGTATGTGTTTGTTTGAGATCTCATGTGAGCAAAAGGCCAGCAAAAGGCCAGGAACCGTAAAAA
GGCCGCGTTGCTGGCGTTTTTCCATAGGCTCCGCCCCCCTGACGAGCATCACAAAAATCGACGCTCAAGT
CAGAGGTGGCGAAACCCGACAGGACTATAAAGATACCAGGCGTTTCCCCCTGGAAGCTCCCTCGTGCGCT
CTCCTGTTCCGACCCTGCCGCTTACCGGATACCTGTCCGCCTTTCTCCCTTCGGGAAGCGTGGCGCTTTC
TCATAGCTCACGCTGTAGGTATCTCAGTTCGGTGTAGGTCGTTCGCTCCAAGCTGGGCTGTGTGCACGAA
CCCCCCGTTCAGCCCGACCGCTGCGCCTTATCCGGTAACTATCGTCTTGAGTCCAACCCGGTAAGACACG
ACTTATCGCCACTGGCAGCAGCCACTGGTAACAGGATTAGCAGAGCGAGGTATGTAGGCGGTGCTACAGA
GTTCTTGAAGTGGTGGCCTAACTACGGCTACACTAGAAGAACAGTATTTGGTATCTGCGCTCTGCTGAAG
CCAGTTACCTTCGGAAGAAGAGTTGGTAGCTCTTGATCCGGCAAACAAACCACCGCTGGTAGCGGTGGTT
TTTTTGTTTGCAAGCAGCAGATTACGCGCAGAAAAAAAGGATCTCAAGAAGATCCTTTGATCTTTTCTAC
GGGGTCTGACGCTCAGTGGAACGAAAACTCACGTTAAGGGATTTTGGTCATGAGATTATCAAAAAGGATC
TTCACCTAGATCCTTTTAAATTAAAAATGAAGTTTTAAATCAATCTAAAGTACTGAGAGATCCCCTCATA
ATTTCCCCAAAGCGTAACCATGTGTGAATAAATTTTGAGCTAGTAGGGTTGCAGCCACGAGTAAGTCTTC
CCTTGTTATTGTGTAGCCAGAATGCCGCAAAACTTCCATGCCTAAGCGAACTGTTGAGAGTACGTTTCGA
TTTCTGACTGTGTTAGCCTGGAAGTGCTTGTCCCAACCTTGTTTCTGAGCATGAACGCCCGCAAGCCAAC
ATGTTAGTTGAAGCATCAGGGCGATTAGCAGCATGATATCAAAACGCTCTGAGCTGCTCGTTCGGCTATG
GCGTAGGCCTAGTCCGTAGGCAGGACTTTTCAAGTCTCGGAAGGTTTCTTCAATCTGCATTCGCTTCGAA
TAGATATTAACAAGTTGTTTGGGTGTTCGAATTTCAACAGGTAAGTTAGTTGCTAGAACCCATGGCTCCT
TTGCCGACGCTGAGTAGATTTTAGGTGACGGGTGGTGACAATGAGTCCGTGTCGAGCGCTGATTTTTTCG
GCCTTTAGAGCGAGATTTATACAATAGAATTTGGCATGAGATTGGATTGCTTTTAGTCAGCCTCTTATAG
CCTAAAGTCTTTGAGTGACTAGATGACATATCATGTAAGTTGCTGATAGGTTTCCAGTTTTCCGCTCCTA
GGTCTGCATATTGTACTTTTCCTCTTACTCGACTTAACCAGTACCAACCCAGCTTCTCAACGGATTTATA
CCATGGCACTTTAAAGCCAGCATCACTGACAATGAGCGGTGTGGTGTTACTCGGTAGAATGCTCGCAAGG
TCGGCTAGAAATTGGTCATGAGCTTTCTTTGAACATTGCTCTGAAAGCGGGAACGCTTTCTCATAAAGAG
TAACAGAACGACCGTGTAGTGCGACTGAAGCTCGCAATACCATAAGTCGTTTTTGCTCACGAATATCAGA
CCAGTCAACAAGTACAATGGGCATCGTATTGCCCGAACAGATAAAGCTAGCATGCCAACGGTATACAGCG
AGTCGCTCTTTGTGGAGGTGACGATTACCTAACAATCGGTCGATTCGTTTGATGTTATGTTTTGTTCTCG
CTTTGGTTGGCAGGTTACGGCCAAGTTCGGTAAGAGTGAGAGTTTTACAGTCAAGTAATGCGTGGCAAGC
CAACGTTAAGCTGTTGAGTCGTTTTAAGTGTAATTCGGGGCAGAATTGGTAAAGAGAGTCGTGTAAAATA
TCGAGTTCGCACATCTTGTTGTCTGATTATTGATTTTTCGCGAAACCATTTGATCATATGACAAGATGTG
TATCCACCTTAACTTAATGATTTTTACCAAAATCATTAGGGGATTCATCAGTCTAAAGTATATATGTGTA
ACATTGGTCTAGTGATTAGAAAAACTCATCGAGCATCAAATGAAACTGCAATTTATTCATATCAGGATTA
TCAATACCATATTTTTGAAAAAGCCGTTTCTGTAATGAAGGAGAAAACTCACCGAGGCAGTTCCATAGGA
TGGCAAGATCCTGGTATCGGTCTGCGATTCCGACTCGTCCAACATCAATACAACCTATTAATTTCCCCTC
GTCAAAAATAAGGTTATCAAGTGAGAAATCACCATGAGTGACGACTGAATCCGGTGAGAATGGCAAAAGT
TTATGCATTTCTTTCCAGACTTGTTCAACAGGCCAGCCATTACGCTCGTCATCAAAATCACTCGCATCAA
CCAAACCGTTATTCATTCGTGATTGCGCCTGAGCGAGACGAAATACGCGATCGCTGTTAAAAGGACAATT
ACAAACAGGAATCGAATGCAACCGGCGCAGGAACACTGCCAGCGCATCAACAATATTTTCACCTGAATCA
GGATATTCTTCTAATACCTGGAATGCTGTTTTCCCTGGGATCGCAGTGGTGAGTAACCATGCATCATCAG
GAGTACGGATAAAATGCTTGATGGTCGGAAGAGGCATAAATTCCGTCAGCCAGTTTAGTCTGACCATCTC
ATCTGTAACATCATTGGCAACGCTACCTTTGCCATGTTTCAGAAACAACTCTGGCGCATCGGGCTTCCCA
TACAATCGGTAGATTGTCGCACCTGATTGCCCGACATTATCGCGAGCCCATTTATACCCATATAAATCAG
CATCCATGTTGGAATTTAATCGCGGCCTTGAGCAAGACGTTTCCCGTTGAATATGGCTCATAACACCCCT
TGTATTACTGTTTATGTAAGCAGACAGTTTTATTGTTCATGATGATATATTTTTATCTTGTGCAATGTAA
CATCAGAGATTTTGAGACACAACGTGGCTTTGTTGAATAAATCGAACTTTTGCTGAGTTGAAGGATCAGA
TCACGCATCTTCCCGACAACGCAGACCGTTCCGTGGCAAAGCAAAAGTTCAAAATCACCAACTGGTCCAC
CTACAACAAAGCTCTCATCAACCGTGGCTCCCTCACTTTCTGGCTGGATGATGGGGCGATTCAGGCGATC
CCCATCCAACAGCCCGCCGTCGAGCGGGCTTTTTTATCCCCGGAAGCCTGTGGATAGAGGGTAGTTATCC
ACGTGAAACCGCTAATGCCCCGCAAAGCCTTGATTCACGGGGCTTTCCGGCCCGCTCCAAAAACTATCCA
CGTGAAATCGCTAATCAGGGTACGTGAAATCGCTAATCGGAGTACGTGAAATCGCTAATAAGGTCACGTG
AAATCGCTAATCAAAAAGGCACGTGAGAACGCTAATAGCCCTTTCAGATCAACAGCTTGCAAACACCCCT
CGCTCCGGCAAGTAGTTACAGCAAGTAGTATGTTCAATTAGCTTTTCAATTATGAATATATATATCAATT
ATTGGTCGCCCTTGGCTTGTGGACAATGCGCTACGCGCACCGGCTCCGCCCGTGGACAACCGCAAGCGGT
TGCCCACCGTCGAGCGCCTTTGCCCACAACCCGGCGGCCGGCCGCAACAGATCGTTTTATAAATTTTTTT
TTTTGAAAAAGAAAAAGCCCGAAAGGCGGCAACCTCTCGGGCTTCTGGATTTCCGATCCCCGGAATTAGA
TCTTGGCAGGATATATTGTGGTGTAACGTTATCGATCTGGATTTTAGTACTGGATTTTGGTTTTAGGAAT
TAGAAATTTTATTGATAGAAGTATTTTACAAATACAAATACATACTAAGGGTTTCTTATATGCTCAACAC
ATGAGCGAAACCCTATAAGAACCCTAATTTCCCTTATCGGGAAACTACTCACACATTATTTATGGAGAAA
ATAGAGAGAGATAGATTTGTAGAGAGAGACTGGTGATTTCAGCGTACCGAATTAATTCCTGAATCACTGC
GACCGGCCCTCCCGCGACCCAGCCGAGCGAGCTTAGCGAACTGTGGACGAGAACTGTGCCACCAAGCGTA
AGGCCGTTCTCTCGCATTTGCCTTGCTAGGCTCGCGCGAGTTGCTGGCTGAGGCGTTCTCGAAATCAGCT
CTTGTTCGGTCGGCATCTACTCTATTCCTTTGCCCTCGGACGAGTGCTGGGGCGTCGGTTTCCACTATCG
GCGAGTACTTCTACACAGCCATCGGTCCAGACGGCCGCGCTTCTGCGGGCGATTTGTGTACGCCCGACAG
TCCCGGCTCCGGATCGGACGATTGCGTCGCATCGACCCTGCGCCCAAGCTGCATCATCGAAATTGCCGTC
AACCAAGCTCTGATAGAGTTGGTCAAGACCAATGCGGAGCATATACGCCCGGAGCCTTGGCGATCCTGCA
AGCTCCGGATGCCTCCGCTCGAAGTAGCGCGTCTGCTGCTCCATACAAGCCAACCACGGCCTCCAGAAGA
AGATGTTGGCGACCTCGTATTGGGAATCCCCGAACATCGCCTCGCTCCAGTCAATGACCGCTGTTATGCG
GCCATTGTCCGTCAGGACATTGTTGGAGCCGAAATCCGCGTGCACGAGGTGCCGGACTTCGGGGCAGTCC
TCGGCCCAAAGCATCAGCTCATCGAGAGCCTGCGCGACGGACGCACTGACGGTGTCGTCCATCACAGTTT
GCCAGTGATACACATGGGGATCAGCAATCGCGCATATGAAATCACGCCATGTAGTGTATTGACCGATTCC
TTGCGGTCCGAATGGGCCGAACCCGCTCGTCTGGCTAAGATCGGCCGCAGCGATAGCATCCATAGCCTCC
GCGACCGGCTGAAGAACAGCGGGCAGTTCGGTTTCAGGCAGGTCTTGCAACGTGACACCCTGTGCACGGC
GGGAGATGCAATAGGTCAGGCTCTCGCTGAACTCCCCAATGTCAAGCACTTCCGGAATCGGGAGCGCGGC
CGATGCAAAGTGCCGATAAACATAACGATCTTTGTAGAAACCATCGGCGCAGCTATTTACCCGCAGGACA
TATCCACGCCCTCCTACATCGAAGCTGAAAGCACGAGATTCTTCGCCCTCCGAGAGCTGCATCAGGTCGG
AGACGCTGTCGAACTTTTCGATCAGAAACTTCTCGACAGACGTCGCGGTGAGTTCAGGCTTTTTCATAGG
GGGGATCAGCTTGGGCTGTCCTCTCCAAATGAAATGAACTTCCTTATATAGAGGAAGGGTCTTGCGAAGG
ATAGTGGGATTGTGCGTCATCCCTTACGTCAGTGGAGATGTCACATCAATCCACTTGCTTTGAAGACGTG
GTTGGAACGTCTTCTTTTTCCACGATGCTCCTCGTGGGTGGGGGTCCATCTTTGGGACCACTGTCGGCAG
AGGCATCTTGAATGATAGCCTTTCCTTTATCGCAATGATGGCATTTGTAGGAGCCACCTTCCTTTTCTAC
TGTCCTTTCGATGAAGTGACAGATAGCTGGGCAATGGAATCCGAGGAGGTTTCCCGAAATTACCCTTTGT
TGAAAAGTCTCAATAGCCCTTTGGTCTTCTGAGACTGTATCTTTGACATTTTTGGAGTAGGGGTACGATA
ACATTAACGCTTACAATTTCCATTCGCCATTCAGGCTGCGCAACTGTTGGGAAGGGCGATCGGTGCGGGC
CTCTTCGCTATTACGCCAGCTGGCGAAAGGGGGATGTGCTGCAAGGCGATTAAGTTGGGTAACGCCAGGG
TTTTCCCAGTCACGACGTTGTAAAACGACGGCCAGTGAATTGTAATACGACTCACTATAGGGCTTGGAGT
GCCATTATTGATTGTCTCCTTAGAATCCAACATGTGACCCTCCATTGTCTACCATTCACACCCTTTGGCT
CACTCGATAAATTTGGACATTAATTGCATTCATTTTATTTGTAAGAACCAGAATCTCAGTAGATGTTATT
TGTGTTGAGTAAACTGTTGTTATTTATAGACTAGGCTATTCTTCGTATACACTTTGATACTGATTTTTAG
TTCATCATCTATCTACCGACTAAATATAGTGTTTCTATGTGGCTTCTCCTCAAATGTCAAATTTATTTCT
TTAATGTTGTTTGAGTTTCAAACTTGCAAAGTGCAAACCAATTTTGGTTGTTATACTAAAACCACACATA
TAATTAAAGACACCCACTATAGCATAAAATTCGTCGTGTAAGCAATTTTACTATAGTCTAAACTCCATAA
AAGGACGTCGAAAAATATTGTGATATTGGAATTATAGTGTCAGTTTGTTTTTCTTTGGGCAAATGGATTG
TAGTTTCATTATATATTACAATTTATAAACGAAACGATAAGTATGGCTCATACTTTAGTGATGGAGAATT
AAAGTATTTTATATTCAGAGATGACACAATATGGTAGACCAAAAATAACTAATTAAAATAGTATCATATT
AGATATTTATATGTGATTGTAAATTTGATCATTGAGTGAACATTTTAAATTAGTATGCCCAAGAAAGAAA
AGAAAAAAAAAAAACTCTTTCTCTCTCATGATAATGTTCCTTTTATAAAATCCACCCAAAGACACCAAAC
ACTTCTCCATCATCATTTCATTTCTTGTTCTTTTTCCACCATCACCATTTCCTAGTTCGCTCGTGCACAT
CTCCGACGATCCCAATTCTAAAATCATCACTTCTTCCAATCTTTTCAACATCTCTTCAAAATATCCAGTC
AACAAAAAAAAAAGTACTTAAAACAAGGAAACCCCTTCTTTCTTTTTGTACATATAACATAAAAATCATC
ACTTTTTTGTTCGTTTCGCCGAATGGACACGTATGCCGGCGCTTATGATAGACAATCAAGAGAAAGAGAG
AACTCTTCTGCCGCCTCTCCAGCTACACAGAGATCTGCCAACGAGGATAAAGCTGCTGATTTACAAAGAG
AGGTAGAGAGAGATGGGGGTAGGTTTAGATTTGTGGGTCATTTCTCTGAGGCTCCTGGTACATCAGCCTT
TGGTACTGCTGAACGGCCTGAATTTGAAAGAATATTAAATGAGTGTCGGGCCGGTCGACTAAATATGATA
ATAGTTTATGATGTATCTAGGTTCAGTAGACTCAAAGTTATGGATGCAATTCCGATCGTGAGCGAGCTAC
TTGCACTCGGTGTTACTATCGTAAGTACACAAGAAGGTGTATTCAGGCAGGGTAATGTGATGGACCTTAT
ACACCTTATTATGCGACTCGACGCTAGCCATAAAGAGTCATCACTGAAGAGTGCTAAAATCTTGGACACC
AAGAACCTGCAAAGGGAGCTTGGAGGCTATGTAGGAGGAAAAGCTCCGTATGGTTTCGAACTCGTGAGTG
AGACAAAAGAGATTACCAGAAATGGTAGGATGGTGAACGTGGTTATTAATAAGCTAGCTCATAGCACAAC
CCCTCTCACAGGGCCTTTTGAGTTCGAACCTGACGTTATTAGATGGTGGTGGAGAGAGATCAAAACTCAC
AAACATCTTCCATTTAAGCCAGGTAGCCAGGCTGCTATCCACCCTGGATCTATCACTGGGCTTTGTAAAA
GGATGGATGCTGACGCAGTGCCAACTCGAGGGGAAACAATCGGTAAGAAGACTGCATCTTCCGCTTGGGA
TCCCGCTACAGTTATGAGAATCCTTCGGGATCCGCGTATTGCTGGATTCGCCGCAGAAGTCATTTATAAG
AAAAAACCTGATGGTACTCCTACTACAAAAATCGAAGGTTATAGGATCCAAAGGGATCCTATTACTTTGC
GTCCAGTTGAATTAGACTGTGGACCGATCATCGAACCTGCCGAGTGGTACGAGTTGCAGGCCTGGCTTGA
TGGTAGAGGGCGTGGAAAGGGTTTATCTCGGGGACAGGCAATTTTGTCAGCAATGGATAAGCTTTATTGT
GAGTGTGGGGCTGTTATGACATCAAAACGTGGAGAAGAGTCAATCAAGGATTCTTACAGGTGCAGACGTC
GTAAAGTGGTGGACCCTTCTGCTCCAGGACAGCATGAGGGTACATGCAACGTTTCTATGGCTGCTCTTGA
TAAATTTGTGGCCGAACGTATTTTCAACAAGATTAGACACGCTGAAGGGGATGAGGAAACTTTAGCTCTT
CTTTGGGAGGCTGCCCGGCGTTTTGGTAAGCTAACAGAGGCACCAGAAAAAAGTGGCGAAAGAGCTAATT
TGGTAGCCGAAAGAGCAGACGCCTTGAATGCATTGGAAGAACTTTACGAAGATAGGGCTGCCGGAGCATA
TGATGGACCAGTTGGTCGGAAGCATTTCAGGAAGCAACAAGCTGCACTAACTTTGAGACAGCAAGGCGCA
GAGGAGCGACTCGCAGAGCTTGAGGCCGCCGAGGCCCCAAAGCTTCCACTCGATCAATGGTTTCCTGAGG
ATGCCGACGCTGATCCTACAGGTCCAAAGAGCTGGTGGGGAAGAGCTAGCGTAGACGATAAGAGAGTGTT
TGTGGGTCTATTTGTTGACAAGATTGTAGTTACTAAGTCCACTACGGGTCGAGGACAGGGCACTCCCATC
GAAAAGAGAGCCAGTATTACCTGGGCAAAGCCTCCAACCGATGATGATGAAGACGATGCACAAGATGGTA
CCGAGGATGTGGCAGCATAATAAGCTTAGAGACTCTTATCAAGAATCCCATCTCTTGCTTGCTTTTTTTT
GTTGTCTTCCCTTTGATAGGGTTTGTTTTTCTTGTTTCAGTGACTTTCTATGTTAAAAGATAATGTCAGT
AAAAGGATTTGGTTTTCTATTATTCTGAATCGATTACGGAAGATTCTTGCTTAATTCCAATCTATACAAG
TATCGTGAAATAATGACCGTTTATGTGATTAGGAGACGTGTTTCATTAATAAAATATAAGATCAATACAT
TGTTAGTAGTGATAAACTATGTACAAATTGTATTGATTGTAAAAGAAACACAATAGGTTCCTTTTTTCTA
CAATATATTGTGACAGACTCTCTGTTTTAACGAATGAATTAAATTTGTCAACGAAAAAATTAAAGAATGA
TGTGATCACTTTGCACCTTGGTTCATCTTCAGAGGCTTCTGCATGTTCCATGCATTGAGGCTCTCTACGG
TCACAGGTTGTGAGCCGTTGTTAAAGACAAACAAATGCGCT
Features (pLannotate 1.2.2; 15 found; start..end, strand, type, name):
     44..68      +  misc_feature   RB T-DNA repeat: right border repeat from nopaline C58 T-DNA
    159..747     -  rep_origin     ori: high-copy-number ColE1/pMB1/pBR322/pUC origin of replication
   2106..2175    +  ncRNA          RNA-OUT: Accession: RF00240 - RNA-OUT
   2256..3071    -  CDS            KanR: aminoglycoside phosphotransferase; aph(3')-Ia; confers resistance to kanamycin in bacteria or G418 (Geneticin®) in eukaryotes
   3256..3357    +  CDS            TRA2_ECOLX (fragment): Protein predicted: Swiss-Prot protein existence level 4. Required for transposition of transposon Tn903. From Escherichia coli.
   3362..3797    +  rep_origin     pSa ori: origin of replication from bacterial plasmid pSa
   3924..3946    +  misc_feature   LB T-DNA repeat: left border repeat from nopaline C58 T-DNA (truncated)
   3954..4130    -  polyA_signal   CaMV poly(A) signal: cauliflower mosaic virus polyadenylation signal
   4180..4344    -  CDS            yokD (fragment): YOKD_BACSU - Experimental evidence at protein level: Swiss-Prot protein existence level 1. May contribute to antibiotic resistance. From Bacillus subtilis (strain 168).
   4365..5387    -  CDS            hph: KHYB_ECOLX - Experimental evidence at protein level: Swiss-Prot protein existence level 1. The aminoglycoside phosphotransferases achieve inactivation of their antibiotic substrates by phosphorylation. Only phosphorylates hygromycin and closely related compounds such as demethyl analogs and destomycin. From Escherichia coli.
   5407..5752    -  promoter       CaMV 35S promoter: strong constitutive promoter from cauliflower mosaic virus
   5409..5455    -  promoter       minimal CaMV 35S promoter: minimal 35S promoter from cauliflower mosaic virus
   5833..5990    -  CDS            lacZα (fragment): LacZα fragment of β-galactosidase; lacZ fragment
   5993..6011    +  promoter       T7 promoter: promoter for bacteriophage T7 RNA polymerase
   9249..56      -  CDS            CWINV2 (fragment) (across the origin): INV2_ARATH - Also known as BFRUCT2. Experimental evidence at transcript level: Swiss-Prot protein existence level 2. From Arabidopsis thaliana (Mouse-ear cress).
