[The description below was written by a language model from this plasmid's Addgene catalogue record and pLannotate feature annotations shown in this document.]
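Description:
L1P32 is a plant expression binary vector built on the pGII-L1-Rep backbone (a pGreenII-style T-DNA plasmid) and described as a Level 1 cassette carrying the serine integrase PhiC31 under a lateral-root development promoter, pLBD16, with a UBQ1 terminator (pLBD16-PhiC31-tUBQ1, a synthetic insert of about 3.3 kb). In bacteria it is maintained at high copy through a ColE1/pUC-type origin and selected with kanamycin via aph(3')-Ia. A pSa origin is also present, which in pGreen-type vectors supports replication in Agrobacterium when a helper plasmid supplies the replicase. Nopaline-type left and right T-DNA border repeats define the segment transferred to the plant genome.

Two sequence records are attached, and they do not agree. The 9,351 nt partial record matches the catalogue entry. Within its borders it carries a hygromycin phosphotransferase (hph) gene driven by the CaMV 35S promoter and ended by the CaMV poly(A) signal, consistent with the listed hygromycin plant marker. A lacZα remnant and a T7 promoter follow, and then a roughly 3.2 kb unannotated stretch, which is where the pLBD16-PhiC31-tUBQ1 cassette would be expected, although the annotation software did not identify it.

The 9,093 nt record instead shows a NOS promoter-nptII-NOS terminator plant marker together with mScarlet (with a pea rbcS-E9 terminator) and mTurquoise coding sequences. It looks like a two-colour reporter or integrase target construct rather than the integrase cassette described, so it should be treated with caution.

According to the record, the plasmid belongs to an integrase toolbox for recording gene expression during plant development. Promoter-restricted PhiC31 expression would presumably act on a separate recombination target to leave a heritable mark in cells where LBD16 was active.
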