Addgene plasmid #195930: L1P32
Purpose: Level 1 PhiC31 cassette with LR dvp promoter: pLBD16-PhiC31-tUBQ1
Depositing lab: Jennifer Nemhauser. Depositing organization: University of Washington. Publication: An integrase toolbox to record gene-expression during plant development. Guiziou S, Maranas CJ, Chu JC, Nemhauser JL. Nat Commun. 2023 Apr 3;14(1):1844. doi: 10.1038/s41467-023-37607-5. PubMed 37012288.
Backbone
  Vector backbone: pGII-L1-Rep
  Backbone size w/o insert (bp): 4708
  Vector type: Plant Expression
  Selectable markers: Hygromycin
Growth in bacteria
  Bacterial resistance: Kanamycin, 50 μg/mL
  Growth temperature: 37°C
  Growth strain: DH5alpha
  Copy number: High Copy
Gene/Insert
  Gene/Insert name: pLBD16-PhiC31-tUBQ1
  Species: Synthetic
  Insert size (bp): 3334
  Cloning method: Restriction Enzyme; 5′ cloning site Unknown (unknown if destroyed)
Terms and licenses: Academic/Nonprofit Terms; Industry Terms: Not Available to Industry
How to cite: L1P32 was a gift from Jennifer Nemhauser (Addgene plasmid # 195930 ; http://n2t.net/addgene:195930 ; RRID:Addgene_195930)
